>Addgene plasmid #47226 | TAL3507 | depositor partial sequence | sequence record 67313 | Insert sequence
ATGGACTACAAAGACCATGACGGTGATTATAAAGATCATGACATCGATTACAAGGATGACGATGACAAGA
TGGCCCCCAAGAAGAAGAGGAAGGTGGGCATTCACCGCGGGGTACCTATGGTGGACTTGAGGACACTCGG
TTATTCGCAACAGCAACAGGAGAAAATCAAGCCTAAGGTCAGGAGCACCGTCGCGCAACACCACGAGGCG
CTTGTGGGGCATGGCTTCACTCATGCGCATATTGTCGCGCTTTCACAGCACCCTGCGGCGCTTGGGACGG
TGGCTGTCAAATACCAAGATATGATTGCGGCCCTGCCCGAAGCCACGCACGAGGCAATTGTAGGGGTCGG
TAAACAGTGGTCGGGAGCGCGAGCACTTGAGGCGCTGCTGACTGTGGCGGGTGAGCTTAGGGGGCCTCCG
CTCCAGCTCGACACCGGGCAGCTGCTGAAGATCGCGAAGAGAGGGGGAGTAACAGCGGTAGAGGCAGTGC
ACGCCTGGCGCAATGCGCTCACCGGGGCCCCCTTGAACCTGACCCCAGACCAGGTAGTCGCAATCGCGTC
ACATGACGGGGGAAAGCAAGCCCTGGAAACCGTGCAAAGGTTGTTGCCGGTCCTTTGTCAAGACCACGGC
CTTACACCGGAGCAAGTCGTGGCCATTGCATCCCACGACGGTGGCAAACAGGCTCTTGAGACGGTTCAGA
GACTTCTCCCAGTTCTCTGTCAAGCCCACGGGCTGACTCCCGATCAAGTTGTAGCGATTGCGTCGAACAT
TGGAGGGAAACAAGCATTGGAGACTGTCCAACGGCTCCTTCCCGTGTTGTGTCAAGCCCACGGTTTGACG
CCTGCACAAGTGGTCGCCATCGCCTCGAATGGCGGCGGTAAGCAGGCGCTGGAAACAGTACAGCGCCTGC
TGCCTGTACTGTGCCAGGATCATGGACTGACCCCAGACCAGGTAGTCGCAATCGCGAACAATAATGGGGG
AAAGCAAGCCCTGGAAACCGTGCAAAGGTTGTTGCCGGTCCTTTGTCAAGACCACGGCCTTACACCGGAG
CAAGTCGTGGCCATTGCAAGCAACATCGGTGGCAAACAGGCTCTTGAGACGGTTCAGAGACTTCTCCCAG
TTCTCTGTCAAGCCCACGGGCTGACTCCCGATCAAGTTGTAGCGATTGCGAATAACAATGGAGGGAAACA
AGCATTGGAGACTGTCCAACGGCTCCTTCCCGTGTTGTGTCAAGCCCACGGTTTGACGCCTGCACAAGTG
GTCGCCATCGCCTCCAATATTGGCGGTAAGCAGGCGCTGGAAACAGTACAGCGCCTGCTGCCTGTACTGT
GCCAGGATCATGGACTGACCCCAGACCAGGTAGTCGCAATCGCGAACAATAATGGGGGAAAGCAAGCCCT
GGAAACCGTGCAAAGGTTGTTGCCGGTCCTTTGTCAAGACCACGGCCTTACACCGGAGCAAGTCGTGGCC
ATTGCAAGCAACATCGGTGGCAAACAGGCTCTTGAGACGGTTCAGAGACTTCTCCCAGTTCTCTGTCAAG
CCCACGGGCTGACTCCCGATCAAGTTGTAGCGATTGCGTCGCATGACGGAGGGAAACAAGCATTGGAGAC
TGTCCAACGGCTCCTTCCCGTGTTGTGTCAAGCCCACGGTTTGACGCCTGCACAAGTGGTCGCCATCGCC
AGCCATGATGGCGGTAAGCAGGCGCTGGAAACAGTACAGCGCCTGCTGCCTGTACTGTGCCAGGATCATG
GACTGACCCCAGACCAGGTAGTCGCAATCGCGTCACATGACGGGGGAAAGCAAGCCCTGGAAACCGTGCA
AAGGTTGTTGCCGGTCCTTTGTCAAGACCACGGCCTTACACCGGAGCAAGTCGTGGCCATTGCAAGCAAT
GGGGGTGGCAAACAGGCTCTTGAGACGGTTCAGAGACTTCTCCCAGTTCTCTGTCAAGCCCACGGGCTGA
CACCCGAACAGGTGGTCGCCATTGCTAATAATAACGGAGGACGGCCAGCCTTGGAG
