>Addgene plasmid #47226 | TAL3507 | addgene partial sequence | sequence record 69165 | JDS-TALEN-F 5'-TAGGGGTCGGTAAACAGTGG-3'
GTGGCGGGTGAGCTTAGGGGGCCTCCGCTCCAGCTCGACACCGGGCAGCTGCTGAAGATCGCGAAGAGAG
GGGGAGTAACAGCGGTAGAGGCAGTGCACGCCTGGCGCAATGCGCTCACCGGGGCCCCCTTGAACCTGAC
CCCAGACCAGGTAGTCGCAATCGCGTCACATGACGGGGGAAAGCAAGCCCTGGAAACCGTGCAAAGGTTG
TTGCCGGTCCTTTGTCAAGACCACGGCCTTACACCGGAGCAAGTCGTGGCCATTGCATCCCACGACGGTG
GCAAACAGGCTCTTGAGACGGTTCAGAGACTTCTCCCAGTTCTCTGTCAAGCCCACGGGCTGACTCCCGA
TCAAGTTGTAGCGATTGCGTCGAACATTGGAGGGAAACAAGCATTGGAGACTGTCCAACGGCTCCTTCCC
GTGTTGTGTCAAGCCCACGGTTTGACGCCTGCACAAGTGGTCGCCATCGCCTCGAATGGCGGCGGTAAGC
AGGCGCTGGAAACAGTACAGCGCCTGCTGCCTGTACTGTGCCAGGATCATGGACTGACCCCAGACCAGGT
AGTCGCAATCGCGAACAATAATGGGGGAAAGCAAGCCCTGGAAACCGTGCAAAGGTTGTTGCCGGTCCTT
TGTCAAGACCACGGCCTTACACCGGAGCAAGTCGTGGCCATTGCAAGCAACATCGGTGGCAAACAGGCTC
TTGAGACGGTTCAGAGACTTCTCCCAGTTCTCTGTCAAGCCCACGGGCTGACTCCCGATCAAGTTGTAGC
GATTGCGAATAACAATGGAGGGAAACAAGCATTGGAGACTGTCCAACGGCTCCTTCCCGTGTTGTGTCAA
GCCCACGGTTTGACGCCTGCACA
