[The description below was written by a language model from this plasmid's Addgene catalogue record.]
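Description:
TAL3507 is a TALEN expression plasmid built on the JDS74 backbone, a mammalian expression vector that also carries a T7 promoter. It encodes the "right" half of a TALE nuclease pair directed against the zebrafish (Danio rerio) pax1b gene. The plasmid is maintained at high copy in E. coli under ampicillin selection. The record does not list the replication origin or other backbone features, and no feature table is provided.

The insert, about 1.2 kb, is not the pax1b coding sequence. It is an engineered array of TAL effector repeats whose order specifies recognition of a 16-nucleotide half-site in pax1b. It was cloned through BsmBI sites that were destroyed in the process, as expected for a type IIS enzyme that allows seamless in-frame joining to backbone sequences. The backbone supplies an N-terminal 3X Flag tag for detection and a C-terminal wild-type FokI nuclease domain. The encoded protein is therefore a Flag-tagged TALE DNA-binding domain fused to FokI. Expression is driven by the CMV promoter in transfected cells, and the use of a BGH reverse sequencing primer suggests a BGH polyadenylation region downstream. The T7 designation indicates that the cassette can also be transcribed in vitro to make mRNA, the usual delivery route for zebrafish embryo injection.

Because FokI cleaves only as a dimer, this construct is meant to be used with the matching left-hand pax1b TALEN. Together they introduce a double-strand break in the spacer between the two half-sites, and error-prone repair of that break yields indels for targeted gene disruption. The depositor recommends confirming the plasmid by diagnostic restriction digest before use, a sensible check for repeat-rich constructs.
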