Addgene plasmid #47226: TAL3507
Depositing lab: Keith Joung. Depositing organization: Massachusetts General Hospital. Publication: Targeted gene disruption in somatic zebrafish cells using engineered TALENs. Sander JD, Cade L, Khayter C, Reyon D, Peterson RT, Joung JK, Yeh JR. Nat Biotechnol. 2011 Aug 5;29(8):697-8. doi: 10.1038/nbt.1934. PubMed 21822241.
Backbone
  Vector backbone: JDS74
  Backbone manufacturer: Addgene plasmid #32288
  Backbone size w/o insert (bp): 6447
  Vector type: Mammalian Expression ; T7
Growth in bacteria
  Bacterial resistance: Ampicillin, 100 μg/mL
  Growth temperature: 37°C
  Growth strain: XL1 Blue
  Copy number: High Copy
Gene/Insert
  Gene/Insert name: ZebrafishCommunity-pax1b-right (alt name: pax1b)
  Species: D. rerio (zebrafish)
  Insert size (bp): 1226
  Entrez Gene: pax1b (a.k.a. si:dkeyp-50f5.1)
  Promoter: CMV
  Tag / fusion protein: 3X Flag (N terminal on backbone); WT FOKI (C terminal on backbone)
  Cloning method: Restriction Enzyme; 5′ cloning site BsmBI (destroyed during cloning); 3′ cloning site BsmBI (destroyed during cloning)
  Sequencing primers: 5′ CMV-F; 3′ BGH-rev
Terms and licenses: Academic/Nonprofit Terms; Industry Terms: Not Available to Industry
Depositor comments: Target binding site: TCCATGAGAGACCCTG It is strongly recommended that users perform a diagnostic digest to verify this plasmid prior to use. For example, a double digest of the plasmid with BamHI and KpnI should result in two bands at 2.3kb and 5.8kb.
How to cite: TAL3507 was a gift from Keith Joung (Addgene plasmid # 47226 ; http://n2t.net/addgene:47226 ; RRID:Addgene_47226)
